>Addgene plasmid #138020 | MYMH 11 | addgene full sequence | sequence record 274816 | Addgene NGS Result
TTGGACTCCTGTTGATAGATCCAGTAATGACCTCAGAACTCCATCTGGATTTGTTCAGAACGCTCGGTTG
CCGCCGGGCGTTTTTTATTGGTGAGAATCCAGGGGTCCCCAATAATTACGATTTAAATTGGCGAAAATGA
GACGTTGATCGGCACGTAAGAGGTTCCAACTTTCACCATAATGAAATAAGATCACTACCGGGCGTATTTT
TTGAGTTATCGAGATTTTCAGGAGCTAAGGAAGCTAAAATGGAGAAAAAAATCACTGGATATACCACCGT
TGATATATCCCAATGGCATCGTAAAGAACATTTTGAGGCATTTCAGTCAGTTGCTCAATGTACCTATAAC
CAGACCGTTCAGCTGGATATTACGGCCTTTTTAAAGACCGTAAAGAAAAATAAGCACAAGTTTTATCCGG
CCTTTATTCACATTCTTGCCCGCCTGATGAATGCTCATCCGGAATTTCGTATGGCAATGAAAGACGGTGA
GCTGGTGATATGGGATAGTGTTCACCCTTGTTACACCGTTTTCCATGAGCAAACTGAAACGTTTTCATCG
CTCTGGAGTGAATACCACGACGATTTCCGGCAGTTTCTACACATATATTCGCAAGATGTGGCGTGTTACG
GTGAAAACCTGGCCTATTTCCCTAAAGGGTTTATTGAGAATATGTTTTTCGTCTCAGCCAATCCCTGGGT
GAGTTTCACCAGTTTTGATTTAAACGTGGCCAATATGGACAACTTCTTCGCCCCCGTTTTCACCATGGGC
AAATATTATACGCAAGGCGACAAGGTGCTGATGCCGCTGGCGATTCAGGTTCATCATGCCGTTTGTGATG
GCTTCCATGTCGGCAGAATGCTTAATGAATTACAACAGTACTGCGATGAGTGGCAGGGCGGGGCGTAATT
TGACTTTTGTCCTTTTCCGCTGCATAACCCTGCTTCGGGGTCATTATAGCGATTTTTTCGGTATATCCAT
CCTTTTTCGCACGATATACAGGATTTTGCCAAAGGGTTCGTGTAGACTTTCCTTGGTGTATCCAACGGCG
TCAGCCGGGCAGGATAGGTGAAGTAGGCCCACCCGCGAGCGGGTGTTCCTTCTTCACTGTCCCTTATTCG
CACCTGGCGGTGCTCAACGGGAATCCTGCTCTGCGAGGCTGGCCGTAGGCCGGCCCTACCGGCGCGGCAG
CGTTACCCGTGTCGGCGGCTCCAACGGCTCGCCATCGTCCAGAAAACACGGCTCATCGGGCATCGGCAGG
CGCTGCTGCCCGCGCCGTTCCCATTCCTCCGTTTCGGTCAAGGCTGGCAGGTCTGGTTCCATGCCCGGAA
TGCCGGGCTGGCTGGGCGGCTCCTCGCCGGGGCCGGTCGGTAGTTGCTGCTCGCCCGGATACAGGGTCGG
GATGCGGCGCAGGTCGCCATGCCCCAACAGCGATTCGTCCTGGTCGTCGTGATCAACCACCACGGCGGCA
CTGAACACCGACAGGCGCAACTGGTCGCGGGGCTGGCCCCACGCCACGCGGTCATTGACCACGTAGGCCG
ACACGGTGCCGGGGCCGTTGAGCTTCACGACGGAGATCCAGCGCTCGGCCACCAAGTCCTTGACTGCGTA
TTGGACCGTCCGCAAAGAACGTCCGATGAGCTTGGAAAGTGTCTTCTGGCTGACCACCACGGCGTTCTGG
TGGCCCATCTGCGCCACGAGGTGATGCAGCAGCATTGCCGCCGTGGGTTTCCTCGCAATAAGCCCGGCCC
ACGCCTCATGCGCTTTGCGTTCCGTTTGCACCCAGTGACCGGGCTTGTTCTTGGCTTGAATGCCGATTTC
TCTGGACTGCGTGGCCATGCTTATCTCCATGCGGTAGGGGTGCCGCACGGTTGCGGCACCATGCGCAATC
AGCTGCAACTTTTCGGCAGCGCGACAACAATTATGCGTTGCGTAAAAGTGGCAGTCAATTACAGATTTTC
TTTAACCTACGCAATGAGCTATTGCGGGGGGTGCCGCAATGAGCTGTTGCGTACCCCCCTTTTTTAAGTT
GTTGATTTTTAAGTCTTTCGCATTTCGCCCTATATCTAGTTCTTTGGTGCCCAAAGAAGGGCACCCCTGC
GGGGTTCCCCCACGCCTTCGGCGCGGCTCCCCCTCCGGCAAAAAGTGGCCCCTCCGGGGCTTGTTGATCG
ACTGCGCGGCCTTCGGCCTTGCCCAAGGTGGCGCTGCCCCCTTGGAACCCCCGCACTCGCCGCCGTGAGG
CTCGGGGGGCAGGCGGGCGGGCTTCGCCCTTCGACTGCCCCCACTCGCATAGGCTTGGGTCGTTCCAGGC
GCGTCAAGGCCAAGCCGCTGCGCGGTCGCTGCGCGAGCCTTGACCCGCCTTCCACTTGGTGTCCAACCGG
CAAGCGAAGCGCGCAGGCCGCAGGCCGGAGGCTTTTCCCCAGAGAAAATTAAAAAAATTGATGGGGCAAG
GCCGCAGGCCGCGCAGTTGGAGCCGGTGGGTATGTGGTCGAAGGCTGGGTAGCCGGTGGGCAATCCCTGT
GGTCAAGCTCGTGGGCAGGCGCAGCCTGTCCATCAGCTTGTCCAGCAGGGTTGTCCACGGGCCGAGCGAA
GCGAGCCAGCCGGTGGCCGCTCGCGGCCATCGTCCACATATCCACGGGCTGGCAAGGGAGCGCAGCGACC
GCGCAGGGCGAAGCCCGGAGAGCAAGCCCGTAGGGGGGGCGCGCCCAGCTGTCTAGGGCGGCGGATTTGT
CCTACTCAGGAGAGCGTTCACCGACAAACAACAGATAAAACGAAAGGCCCAGTCTTTCGACTGAGCCTTT
CGTTTTATTTGATGCCTTTAATTAAAGCGGATAACAATTTCACACAGGAGAATTCGCGGCCGCTTCTAGA
GAATTGTGAGCGGATAACAATTGACATTGTGAGCGGATAACAAGATACTGAGCACATACTAGAGAGAGAG
GAGAAATACTAGATGCGTAAAGGAGAAGAACTTTTCACTGGAGTTGTCCCAATTCTTGTTGAATTAGATG
GTGATGTTAATGGGCACAAATTTTCTGTCAGTGGAGAGGGTGAAGGTGATGCAACATACGGAAAACTTAC
CCTTAAATTTATTTGCACTACTGGAAAACTACCTGTTCCATGGCCAACACTTGTCACTACTTTCGGTTAT
GGTGTTCAATGCTTTGCGAGATACCCAGATCATATGAAACAGCATGACTTTTTCAAGAGTGCCATGCCCG
AAGGTTATGTACAGGAAAGAACTATATTTTTCAAAGATGACGGGAACTACAAGACACGTGCTGAAGTCAA
GTTTGAAGGTGATACCCTTGTTAATAGAATCGAGTTAAAAGGTATTGATTTTAAAGAAGATGGAAACATT
CTTGGACACAAATTGGAATACAACTATAACTCACACAATGTATACATCATGGCAGACAAACAAAAGAATG
GAATCAAAGTTAACTTCAAAATTAGACACAACATTGAAGATGGAAGCGTTCAACTAGCAGACCATTATCA
ACAAAATACTCCAATTGGCGATGGCCCTGTCCTTTTACCAGACAACCATTACCTGTCCACACAATCTGCC
CTTTCGAAAGATCCCAACGAAAAGAGAGACCACATGGTCCTTCTTGAGTTTGTAACAGCTGCTGGGATTA
CACATGGCATGGATGAACTATACAAATAATAATACTAGAGCCAGGCATCAAATAAAACGAAAGGCTCAGT
CGAAAGACTGGGCCTTTCGTTTTATCTGTTGTTTGTCGGTGAACGCTCTCTACTAGAGTCACACTGGCTC
ACCTTCGGGTGGGCCTTTCTGCGTTTATATACTAGTAGCGGCCGCTGCAGC
Features (pLannotate 1.2.2; 14 found; start..end, strand, type, name):
      4..98      +  terminator     lambda t0 terminator: transcription terminator from phage lambda
    146..248     +  promoter       cat promoter: promoter of the E. coli cat gene encoding chloramphenicol acetyltransferase
    249..905     +  CDS            cat: CAT_ECOLX - Experimental evidence at protein level: Swiss-Prot protein existence level 1. This enzyme is an effector of chloramphenicol resistance in bacteria. From Escherichia coli. This protein is used as a marker in many commonly used cloning vectors, such as pACYC184.
   1057..1165    +  oriT           oriT: incP origin of transfer
   1176..1838    -  CDS            pBBR1 Rep: replication protein for the broad-host-range plasmid pBBR1 from Bordetella bronchiseptica
   1839..2610    -  rep_origin     pBBR1 oriV: replication origin of the broad-host-range plasmid pBBR1 from Bordetella bronchiseptica; requires the pBBR1 Rep protein for replication
   2725..2811    -  terminator     rrnB T1 terminator: Escherichia coli rrnB; transcription terminator T1 from the E. coli rrnB gene
   2850..2871    +  misc_feature   BioBrick prefix: BioBrick prefix for parts that do not start with "ATG"
   2874..2890    +  protein_bind   lac operator: The lac repressor binds to the lac operator to inhibit transcription in E. coli. This inhibition can be relieved by adding lactose or isopropyl-β-D-thiogalactopyranoside (IPTG). lac repressor encoded by lacI
   2897..2913    +  protein_bind   lac operator: The lac repressor binds to the lac operator to inhibit transcription in E. coli. This inhibition can be relieved by adding lactose or isopropyl-β-D-thiogalactopyranoside (IPTG). lac repressor encoded by lacI
   2953..3666    +  CDS            hfriFP: hfriFP is a fluorescent protein published in 2013, derived from Herbaspirillum frisingense.
   3689..3760    +  terminator     rrnB T1 terminator: transcription terminator T1 from the E. coli rrnB gene
   3776..3803    +  terminator     T7Te terminator: phage T7 early transcription terminator
   3810..3830    +  misc_feature   BioBrick suffix: universal suffix for all parts
