[The description below was written by a language model from this plasmid's Addgene catalogue record and pLannotate feature annotations shown in this document.]
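Description:
MYMH 11 is a bacterial expression plasmid built on pSEVA-331Bb, a BioBrick-compatible version of a SEVA-format broad-host-range vector. It belongs to a synthetic biology toolkit for controlling gene expression in Acetobacteraceae. The annotated 3,831 nt sequence shows the modular SEVA layout. A chloramphenicol acetyltransferase gene under its own cat promoter provides selection. Replication depends on the pBBR1 oriV together with its cognate Rep protein, which allows maintenance in a wide range of Gram-negative hosts as well as E. coli. An incP oriT allows conjugative mobilisation when transfer functions are supplied in trans. Lambda t0 and rrnB T1 terminators flank the cargo region and insulate it from the backbone. The record lists the plasmid as high copy and propagated in DH5alpha.

The cargo lies between a BioBrick prefix and suffix and is a reporter cassette for measuring the strength of a ribosome binding site variant, designated 2AG in the insert name. The catalogue records the altered RBS sequence as the "mutation", and the depositor notes that this variant gives high expression. Two lac operator sites are annotated just upstream of the reporter, which suggests a lac-regulated synthetic promoter. The promoter itself is not annotated or named, and no lacI gene is present on the plasmid. The reporter open reading frame is described in the catalogue as GFP. The automated annotation instead labels it hfriFP, which may simply be a best-match call by the software. The reporter is followed by rrnB T1 and T7Te terminators. The construct is suited to comparing translation initiation strengths by fluorescence alongside the other RBS variants in the series.
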