Addgene plasmid #138020: MYMH 11
Purpose: Encodes Ribosome Binding Site (RBS) variant using GFP as a reporter gene
Depositing lab: Meng How Tan. Depositing organization: Nanyang Technological University. Publication: An Expanded Synthetic Biology Toolkit for Gene Expression Control in Acetobacteraceae. Teh MY, Ooi KH, Danny Teo SX, Bin Mansoor ME, Shaun Lim WZ, Tan MH. ACS Synth Biol. 2019 Apr 19;8(4):708-723. doi: 10.1021/acssynbio.8b00168. Epub 2019 Mar 22. PubMed 30865830.
Backbone
  Vector backbone: pSEVA-331Bb
  Vector type: Bacterial Expression
Growth in bacteria
  Bacterial resistance: Chloramphenicol, 25 μg/mL
  Growth temperature: 37°C
  Growth strain: DH5alpha
  Copy number: High Copy
Gene/Insert
  Gene/Insert name: pSEVA-331Bb-2AG-GFP
  Species: Synthetic
  Mutation: AGA GAG GAG AAA
  Cloning method: Restriction Enzyme; 5′ cloning site Unknown (unknown if destroyed)
Terms and licenses: Academic/Nonprofit Terms; Industry Terms: Not Available to Industry
Depositor comments: High expression
How to cite: MYMH 11 was a gift from Meng How Tan (Addgene plasmid # 138020 ; http://n2t.net/addgene:138020 ; RRID:Addgene_138020)
